>Addgene plasmid #126406 | pCDNA3 mSmoothened NQ3 | addgene full sequence | sequence record 246738 | Addgene NGS Result
GACATTGATTATTGACTAGTTATTAATAGTAATCAATTACGGGGTCATTAGTTCATAGCCCATATATGGA
GTTCCGCGTTACATAACTTACGGTAAATGGCCCGCCTGGCTGACCGCCCAACGACCCCCGCCCATTGACG
TCAATAATGACGTATGTTCCCATAGTAACGCCAATAGGGACTTTCCATTGACGTCAATGGGTGGAGTATT
TACGGTAAACTGCCCACTTGGCAGTACATCAAGTGTATCATATGCCAAGTACGCCCCCTATTGACGTCAA
TGACGGTAAATGGCCCGCCTGGCATTATGCCCAGTACATGACCTTATGGGACTTTCCTACTTGGCAGTAC
ATCTACGTATTAGTCATCGCTATTACCATGGTGATGCGGTTTTGGCAGTACATCAATGGGCGTGGATAGC
GGTTTGACTCACGGGGATTTCCAAGTCTCCACCCCATTGACGTCAATGGGAGTTTGTTTTGGCACCAAAA
TCAACGGGACTTTCCAAAATGTCGTAACAACTCCGCCCCATTGACGCAAATGGGCGGTAGGCGTGTACGG
TGGGAGGTCTATATAAGCAGAGCTCTCTGGCTAACTAGAGAACCCACTGCTTACTGGCTTATCGAAATTA
ATACGACTCACTATAGGGAGACCCAAGCTTGGTACCGAGCTCGGATCCACTAGTAACGGCCGCCAGTGTG
CTGGAATTCGCGGCCGCCATGGCCGCTGGCCGCCCCGTGCGTGGGCCCGAGCTGGCGCCCCGGAGGCTGC
TGCAGTTGCTTCTGCTGGTACTGCTGGGGGGCCCGGGCCGGGGGGCGGCCTTGAGCGGGCAAGTGACCGG
GCCTGGGCCTCACAGCGCCAGCGGGAGCTCGAGGAGGGACGTGCCGGTGACCAGCCCTCCGCCGCCGCTG
CTGAGCCACTGCGGCCGGGCCGCCCACTGCGAGCCTTTGCGCTACAACGTGTGCCTGGGCTCGGCGCTGC
CCTACGGAGCCACCACCACGCTGCTGGCTGGGGACTCGGACTCGCAGGAGGAAGCGCACGGCAAGCTCGT
GCTCTGGTCCGGCCTCCGGAATGCCCCCCGCTGCTGGGCAGTGATCCAGCCCCTGCTGTGTGCTGTCTAC
ATGCCCAAGTGTGAGAATGACCGAGTGGAGTTGCCCAGCCGTACCCTCTGCCAGGCCACCCGAGGCCCCT
GTGCCATTGTGGAGCGGGAGCGAGGGTGGCCTGACTTTCTGCGTTGCACACCGGACCACTTCCCTGAAGG
CTGCCCAAACGAGGTACAAAACATCAAGTTCCAAAGCTCAGGCCAATGTGAAGCACCCTTGGTGCGAACA
GACAACCCCAAGAGCTGGTATGAGGACGTGGAGGGCTGTGGGATTCAGTGTCAGAACCCGCTGTTCACCG
AGGCCGAGCACCAGGACATGCACAGCTACATCGCAGCCTTCGGGGCGGTCACTGGTCTCTGCACGCTCTT
CACACTGGCCACCTTTGTGGCTGACTGGCGGAACTCCAATCGCTACCCTGCGGTTATTCTCTTCTATGTC
AATGCGTGTTTCTTCGTGGGCAGCATTGGCTGGCTGGCCCAGTTCATGGATGGTGCCCGCCGAGAGATTG
TTTGCCGAGCAGATGGCACCATGAGATTTGGGGAGCCCACCTCCAGTGAGACCCTGTCCTGTGTCATCAT
CTTTGTCATTGTGTACTATGCCTTGATGGCTGGAGTAGTCTGGTTCGTGGTCCTCACCTATGCCTGGCAC
ACCTCCTTCAAAGCCCTGGGCACCACCTACCAGCCTCTCTCGGGCAAGACATCCTATTTCCACCTGCTCA
CGTGGTCACTCCCCTTTGTCCTCACGGTGGCAATCCTGGCTGTGGCTCAGGTAGATGGAGACTCCGTGAG
TGGCATCTGTTTTGTAGGCTACAAGAACTATCGGTACCGTGCTGGCTTTGTCCTGGCCCCAATTGGCCTG
GTGCTTATTGTGGGAGGCTACTTCCTCATCAGAGGGGTCATGACTCTGTTCTCCATCAAGAGCAACCACC
CTGGGCTTCTGAGTGAGAAGGCAGCCAGCAAGATCAACGAGACCATGCTGCGCCTGGGCATTTTTGGCTT
CCTGGCCTTTGGCTTTGTGCTCATCACCTTCAGCTGCCACTTCTATGACTTCTTCAACCAGGCTGAGTGG
GAGCGTAGCTTCCGGGACTATGTGCTATGCCAAGCCCAAGTGACCATCGGGCTGCCTACCAAGAAGCCCA
TTCCTGACTGTGAGATCAAGAATCGGCCCAGCCTCCTGGTGGAGAAGATCAATCTATTTGCCATGTTTGG
CACTGGCATTGCCATGAGCACCTGGGTCTGGACCAAGGCCACCCTGCTCATCTGGAGGCGCACCTGGTGC
AGGTTGACTGGGCACAGTGATGATGAGCCCAAGAGAATCAAGAAGAGCAAGATGATCGCCAAGGCCTTCT
CTAAGCGGCGTGAGCTGCTGCAGAACCCGGGCCAGGAGCTCTCCTTCAGCATGCACACTGTCTCCCATGA
TGGACCTGTTGCGGGTTTGGCTTTTGACCTCAATGAACCCTCAGCTGACGTCTCCTCTGCCTGGGCTCAG
CATGTCACCAAGATGGTGGCTCGGAGAGGAGCCATATTGCCCCAGGATGTGTCCGTTACCCCTGTGGCAA
CTCCAGTGCCACCAGAAGAACAAGCCAACATGTGGCTGGTTGAGGCAGAGATCTCCCCAGAGTTAGAGAA
GCGTTTGGGCCGGAAGAAAAAGCGGAGGAAGAGGAAGAAGGAGGTGTGCCCCTTGAGGCCAGCCCCTGAG
CTTCACCACTCTGCCCCTGTTCCTGCCACCAGTGCAGTTCCTCGGCTGCCTCAGCTGCCTCGGCAGAAGT
GCCTGGTAGCTGCAAACGCCTGGGGAACAGGGGAGTCCTGCCGACAGGGAGCCTGGACTCTAGTCTCCAA
CCCCTTCTGCCCAGAGCCTAGTCCCCATCAAGATCCATTTCTCCCTGGTGCCTCAGCCCCCCGGGTCTGG
GCTCAGGGCCGCCTCCAGGGGCTGGGATCCATTCATTCCCGCACTAACCTAATGGAGGCTGAGATCTTGG
ATGCAGACTCGGACTTCTGAGGAATTCCTCAGAAGTCCGAGTCTGCATCCGGGGCGGCCAGCGGCCATGG
CGGCCGCGAATTCTGCAGATATCCATCACACTGGCGGCCGCTCGAGCATGCATCTAGAGGGCCCTATTCT
ATAGTGTCACCTAAATGCTAGAGCTCGCTGATCAGCCTCGACTGTGCCTTCTAGTTGCCAGCCATCTGTT
GTTTGCCCCTCCCCCGTGCCTTCCTTGACCCTGGAAGGTGCCACTCCCACTGTCCTTTCCTAATAAAATG
AGGAAATTGCATCGCATTGTCTGAGTAGGTGTCATTCTATTCTGGGGGGTGGGGTGGGGCAGGACAGCAA
GGGGGAGGATTGGGAAGACAATAGCAGGCATGCTGGGGATGCGGTGGGCTCTATGGCTTCTGAGGCGGAA
AGAACCAGCTGGGGCTCTAGGGGGTATCCCC
[124 nt withheld, positions 3532-3655]
C
[91 nt withheld, positions 3657-3747]
A
[49 nt withheld, positions 3749-3797]
CCTTTGACGTTGGAGTCCACGTTCTTT
[37 nt withheld, positions 3825-3861]
ACCCTATCTCGGTCTATTCTTTTGATTTATAAGGGATTTTGCCGATTTCGGCCTATTGGTTAAAAAATGA
GCTGATTTAACAAAAATTTAACGCGAATTAATTCTGTGGAATGTGTGTCAGTTAGGGTGTGGAAAGTCCC
CAGGCTCCCCAGCAGGCAGAAGTATGCAAAGCATGCATCTCAATTAGTCAGCAACCAGGTGTGGAAAGTC
CCCAGGCTCCCCAGCAGGCAGAAGTATGCAAAGCATGCATCTCAATTAGTCAGCAACCATAGTCCCGCCC
CTAACTCCGCCCATCCCGCCCCTAACTCCGCCCAGTTCCGCCCATTCTCCGCCCCATGGCTGACTAATTT
TTTTTATTTATGCAGAGGCCGAGGCCGCCTCTGCCTCTGAGCTATTCCAGAAGTAGTGAGGAGGCTTTTT
TGGAGGCCTAGGCTTTTGCAAAAAGCTCCCGGGAGCTTGTATATCCATTTTCGGATCTGATCAAGAGACA
GGATGAGGATCGTTTCGCATGATTGAACAAGATGGATTGCACGCAGGTTCTCCGGCCGCTTGGGTGGAGA
GGCTATTCGGCTATGACTGGGCACAACAGACAATCGGCTGCTCTGATGCCGCCGTGTTCCGGCTGTCAGC
GCAGGGGCGCCCGGTTCTTTTTGTCAAGACCGACCTGTCCGGTGCCCTGAATGAACTGCAGGACGAGGCA
GCGCGGCTATCGTGGCTGGCCACGACGGGCGTTCCTTGCGCAGCTGTGCTCGACGTTGTCACTGAAGCGG
GAAGGGACTGGCTGCTATTGGGCGAAGTGCCGGGGCAGGATCTCCTGTCATCTCACCTTGCTCCTGCCGA
GAAAGTATCCATCATGGCTGATGCAATGCGGCGGCTGCATACGCTTGATCCGGCTACCTGCCCATTCGAC
CACCAAGCGAAACATCGCATCGAGCGAGCACGTACTCGGATGGAAGCCGGTCTTGTCGATCAGGATGATC
TGGACGAAGAGCATCAGGGGCTCGCGCCAGCCGAACTGTTCGCCAGGCTCAAGGCGCGCATGCCCGACGG
CGAGGATCTCGTCGTGACCCATGGCGATGCCTGCTTGCCGAATATCATGGTGGAAAATGGCCGCTTTTCT
GGATTCATCGACTGTGGCCGGCTGGGTGTGGCGGACCGCTATCAGGACATAGCGTTGGCTACCCGTGATA
TTGCTGAAGAGCTTGGCGGCGAATGGGCTGACCGCTTCCTCGTGCTTTACGGTATCGCCGCTCCCGATTC
GCAGCGCATCGCCTTCTATCGCCTTCTTGACGAGTTCTTCTGAGCGGGACTCTGGGGTTCGAAATGACCG
ACCAAGCGACGCCCAACCTGCCATCACGAGATTTCGATTCCACCGCCGCCTTCTATGAAAGGTTGGGCTT
CGGAATCGTTTTCCGGGACGCCGGCTGGATGATCCTCCAGCGCGGGGATCTCATGCTGGAGTTCTTCGCC
CACCCCAACTTGTTTATTGCAGCTTATAATGGTTACAAATAAAGCAATAGCATCACAAATTTCACAAATA
AAGCATTTTTTTCACTGCATTCTAGTTGTGGTTTGTCCAAACTCATCAATGTATCTTATCATGTCTGTAT
ACCGTCGACCTCTAGCTAGAGCTTGGCGTAATCATGGTCATAGCTGTTTCCTGTGTGAAATTGTTATCCG
CTCACAATTCCACACAACATACGAGCCGGAAGCATAAAGTGTAAAGCCTGGGGTGCCTAATGAGTGAGCT
AACTCACATTAATTGCGTTGCGCTCACTGCCCGCTTTCCAGTCGGGAAACCTGTCGTGCCAGCTGCATTA
ATGAATCGGCCAACGCGCGGGGAGAGGCGGTTTGCGTATTGGGCGCTCTTCCGCTTCCTCGCTCACTGAC
TCGCTGCGCTCGGTCGTTCGGCTGCGGCGAGCGGTATCAGCTCACTCAAAGGCGGTAATACGGTTATCCA
CAGAATCAGGGGATAACGCAGGAAAGAACATGTGAGCAAAAGGCCAGCAAAAGGCCAGGAACCGTAAAAA
GGCCGCGTTGCTGGCGTTTTTCCATAGGCTCCGCCCCCCTGACGAGCATCACAAAAATCGACGCTCAAGT
CAGAGGTGGCGAAACCCGACAGGACTATAAAGATACCAGGCGTTTCCCCCTGGAAGCTCCCTCGTGCGCT
CTCCTGTTCCGACCCTGCCGCTTACCGGATACCTGTCCGCCTTTCTCCCTTCGGGAAGCGTGGCGCTTTC
TCATAGCTCACGCTGTAGGTATCTCAGTTCGGTGTAGGTCGTTCGCTCCAAGCTGGGCTGTGTGCACGAA
CCCCCCGTTCAGCCCGACCGCTGCGCCTTATCCGGTAACTATCGTCTTGAGTCCAACCCGGTAAGACACG
ACTTATCGCCACTGGCAGCAGCCACTGGTAACAGGATTAGCAGAGCGAGGTATGTAGGCGGTGCTACAGA
GTTCTTGAAGTGGTGGCCTAACTACGGCTACACTAGAAGAACAGTATTTGGTATCTGCGCTCTGCTGAAG
CCAGTTACCTTCGGAAAAAGAGTTGGTAGCTCTTGATCCGGCAAACAAACCACCGCTGGTAGCGGTGGTT
TTTTTGTTTGCAAGCAGCAGATTACGCGTAGAAAAAAAGGATCTCAAGAAGATCCTTTGATCTTTTCTAC
GGGGTCTGACGCTCAGTGGAACGAAAACTCACGTTAAGGGATTTTGGTCATGAGATTATCAAAAAGGATC
TTCACCTAGATCCTTTTAAATTAAAAATGAAGTTTTAAATCAATCTAAAGTATATATGAGTAAACTTGGT
CTGACAGTTACCAATGCTTAATCAGTGAGGCACCTATCTCAGCGATCTGTCTATTTCGTTCATCCATAGT
TGCCTGACTCCCCGTCGTGTAGATAACTACGATACGGGAGGGCTTACCATCTGGCCCCAGTGCTGCAATG
ATACCGCGAGACCCACGCTCACCGGCTCCAGATTTATCAGCAATAAACCAGCCAGCCGGAAGGGCCGAGC
GCAGAAGTGGTCCTGCAACTTTATCCGCCTCCATCCAGTCTATTAATTGTTGCCGGGAAGCTAGAGTAAG
TAGTTCGCCAGTTAATAGTTTGCGCAACGTTGTTGCCATTGCTACAGGCATCGTGGTGTCACGCTCGTCG
TTTGGTATGGCTTCATTCAGCTCCGGTTCCCAACGATCAAGGCGAGTTACATGATCCCCCATGTTGTGCA
AAAAAGCGGTTAGCTCCTTCGGTCCTCCGATCGTTGTCAGAAGTAAGTTGGCCGCAGTGTTATCACTCAT
GGTTATGGCAGCACTGCATAATTCTCTTACTGTCATGCCATCCGTAAGATGCTTTTCTGTGACTGGTGAG
TACTCAACCAAGTCATTCTGAGAATAGTGTATGCGGCGACCGAGTTGCTCTTGCCCGGCGTCAATACGGG
ATAATACCGCGCCACATAGCAGAACTTTAAAAGTGCTCATCATTGGAAAACGTTCTTCGGGGCGAAAACT
CTCAAGGATCTTACCGCTGTTGAGATCCAGTTCGATGTAACCCACTCGTGCACCCAACTGATCTTCAGCA
TCTTTTACTTTCACCAGCGTTTCTGGGTGAGCAAAAACAGGAAGGCAAAATGCCGCAAAAAAGGGAATAA
GGGCGACACGGAAATGTTGAATACTCATACTCTTCCTTTTTCAATATTATTGAAGCATTTATCAGGGTTA
TTGTCTCATGAGCGGATACATATTTGAATGTATTTAGAAAAATAAACAAATAGGGGTTCCGCGCACATTT
CCCCGAAAAGTGCCACCTGACGTCGACGGATCGGGAGATCTCCCGATCCCCTATGGTGCACTCTCAGTAC
AATCTGCTCTGATGCCGCATAGTTAAGCCAGTATCTGCTCCCTGCTTGTGTGTTGGAGGTCGCTGAGTAG
TGCGCGAGCAAAATTTAAGCTACAACAAGGCAAGGCTTGACCGACAATTGCATGAAGAATCTGCTTAGGG
TTAGGCGTTTTGCGCTGCTTCGCGATGTACGGGCCAGATATACGCGTT
Features (pLannotate 1.2.2; 21 found; start..end, strand, type, name):
      1..380     +  enhancer       CMV enhancer: human cytomegalovirus immediate early enhancer
    381..584     +  promoter       CMV promoter: human cytomegalovirus (CMV) immediate early promoter
    580..613     +  LTR            5' LTR (truncated) (fragment): truncated 5' long terminal repeat (LTR) from HIV-1
    629..647     +  promoter       T7 promoter: promoter for bacteriophage T7 RNA polymerase
    719..3097    +  CDS            Smo: SMO_MOUSE - Also known as Smoh. Experimental evidence at protein level: Swiss-Prot protein existence level 1. G protein-coupled receptor that probably associates with the patched protein (PTCH) to transduce the hedgehog's proteins signal. Binding of sonic hedgehog (SHH) to its receptor patched is thought to prevent normal inhibition by patched of smoothened (SMO) (By similarity). Required for the accumulation of KIF7, GLI2 and GLI3 in the cilia. Interacts with DLG5 at the ciliary base to induce the accumulation of KIF7 and GLI2 at the ciliary tip for GLI2 activation (PubMed:25644602). From Mus
   3218..3236    -  promoter       SP6 promoter: promoter for bacteriophage SP6 RNA polymerase
   3262..3486    +  polyA_signal   bGH poly(A) signal: bovine growth hormone polyadenylation signal
   3490..3511    +  promoter       SV40 promoter (fragment): SV40 enhancer and early promoter
   3532..3960    +  rep_origin     f1 ori (sequence partly withheld): f1 bacteriophage origin of replication; arrow indicates direction of (+) strand synthesis
   3974..4303    +  promoter       SV40 promoter: SV40 enhancer and early promoter
   4370..5161    +  CDS            neo: KKA2_KLEPN - Also known as kan, nptII. Experimental evidence at protein level: Swiss-Prot protein existence level 1. Resistance to kanamycin, neomycin, paromomycin, ribostamycin, butirosin and gentamicin B. From Klebsiella pneumoniae.
   5185..5343    +  CDS            ble (fragment): BLE_KLEPN - Experimental evidence at protein level: Swiss-Prot protein existence level 1. Binding protein with a strong affinity to the bleomycin family of antibiotics. Binds to CL990; an antimitotic-antibiotic compound. From Klebsiella pneumoniae.
   5338..5459    +  polyA_signal   SV40 poly(A) signal: SV40 polyadenylation signal
   5532..5548    -  protein_bind   lac operator: The lac repressor binds to the lac operator to inhibit transcription in E. coli. This inhibition can be relieved by adding lactose or isopropyl-β-D-thiogalactopyranoside (IPTG). lac repressor encoded by lacI
   5556..5586    -  promoter       lac promoter: promoter for the E. coli lac operon
   5601..5622    -  protein_bind   CAP binding site: CAP binding activates transcription in the presence of cAMP. E. coli catabolite activator protein
   5635..5727    -  CDS            lacI (fragment): lac repressor; lacI; The lac repressor binds to the lac operator to inhibit transcription in E. coli. This inhibition can be relieved by adding lactose or isopropyl-β-D-thiogalactopyranoside (IPTG).
   5910..6498    -  rep_origin     ori: high-copy-number ColE1/pMB1/pBR322/pUC origin of replication
   6669..7529    -  CDS            AmpR: β-lactamase; bla; confers resistance to ampicillin, carbenicillin, and related antibiotics
   7530..7634    -  promoter       AmpR promoter: bla
   7693..7745    -  misc_feature   bom (fragment): basis of mobility region from pBR322
