[The description below was written by a language model from this plasmid's Addgene catalogue record and pLannotate feature annotations shown in this document.]
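Description:
pCDNA3 mSmoothened NQ3 is a mammalian expression plasmid of about 7.9 kb built on the pcDNA3 backbone. It carries the mouse Smoothened (Smo) coding sequence with a mutation recorded as "Smo glycosylation site NQ3". The name suggests an asparagine-to-glutamine substitution at an N-linked glycosylation site, but the record does not list the residue or residues changed. Smoothened is the G protein-coupled receptor-like transducer of Hedgehog signalling, acting downstream of Patched and needed for ciliary accumulation of factors such as KIF7 and GLI2/GLI3.

The roughly 2.4 kb Smo open reading frame lies downstream of the human CMV immediate-early enhancer and promoter and is followed by the bovine growth hormone polyadenylation signal, giving strong constitutive expression in transfected cells. T7 and SP6 phage promoters flank the insert and can be used for in vitro transcription or as sequencing primer sites. No epitope tag or fluorescent reporter is annotated, and the restriction sites used for cloning are not recorded. A separate cassette places the neomycin phosphotransferase gene under the SV40 early promoter with an SV40 poly(A) signal, allowing G418 selection of stable mammalian lines.

In E. coli the plasmid is maintained at high copy through a ColE1/pUC-type origin and selected with ampicillin via the bla gene. An f1 origin is also present for single-stranded DNA production. The short annotated fragments (HIV-1 LTR, ble, lacI, bom and an extra SV40 promoter piece) are probably backbone remnants or chance matches with no function here. The construct is intended for expressing this glycosylation-site mutant in mammalian cell lines, in the context of work on how N-linked glycosylation affects Smoothened signalling.
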