Addgene plasmid #126406: pCDNA3 mSmoothened NQ3
Purpose: Expression of Smoothened NQ3 in mammalian cell lines.
Depositing lab: Stacey Ogden. Depositing organization: St. Jude Children's Research Hospital. Publication: Functional Divergence in the Role of N-Linked Glycosylation in Smoothened Signaling. Marada S, Navarro G, Truong A, Stewart DP, Arensdorf AM, Nachtergaele S, Angelats E, Opferman JT, Rohatgi R, McCormick PJ, Ogden SK. PLoS Genet. 2015 Aug 20;11(8):e1005473. doi: 10.1371/journal.pgen.1005473. eCollection 2015 Aug. PubMed 26291458.
Backbone
  Vector backbone: pcDNA3
  Vector type: Mammalian Expression
Growth in bacteria
  Bacterial resistance: Ampicillin, 100 μg/mL
  Growth temperature: 37°C
  Growth strain: DH5alpha
  Copy number: High Copy
Gene/Insert
  Gene/Insert name: m-Smoothened
  Species: M. musculus (mouse)
  Mutation: Smo glycosylation site NQ3
  Entrez Gene: Smo (a.k.a. E130215L21Rik, Smoh, bnb, smoothened)
  Cloning method: Restriction Enzyme; 5′ cloning site Unknown (unknown if destroyed); 3′ cloning site Unknown (unknown if destroyed)
Terms and licenses: Academic/Nonprofit Terms; Industry Terms: Not Available to Industry
How to cite: pCDNA3 mSmoothened NQ3 was a gift from Stacey Ogden (Addgene plasmid # 126406 ; http://n2t.net/addgene:126406 ; RRID:Addgene_126406)
